Addgene plasmid #24668: MigR1 Fli-1 GFP
Depositing lab: Yaacov Ben-David. Depositing organization: Sunnybrook Health Sciences Centre. Publication: Retroviral insertional activation of the Fli-3 locus in erythroleukemias encoding a cluster of microRNAs that convert Epo-induced differentiation to proliferation. Cui JW, Li YJ, Sarkar A, Brown J, Tan YH, Premyslova M, Michaud C, Iscove N, Wang GJ, Ben-David Y. Blood. 2007 Oct 1. 110(7):2631-40. 10.1182/blood-2006-10-053850 PubMed 17586726.
Backbone
  Vector backbone: MigR1
  Backbone size w/o insert (bp): 6056
  Vector type: Retroviral
Growth in bacteria
  Bacterial resistance: Ampicillin, 100 μg/mL
  Growth temperature: 37°C
  Growth strain: DH5alpha
  Copy number: High Copy
Gene/Insert
  Gene/Insert name: Fli-1
  Species: M. musculus (mouse)
  Insert size (bp): 1700
  Entrez Gene: Fli1 (a.k.a. EWSR2, Fli-1, SIC-1, Sic1)
  Tag / fusion protein: IRES (C terminal on backbone); GFP (C terminal on backbone)
  Cloning method: Restriction Enzyme; 5′ cloning site BglII (destroyed during cloning); 3′ cloning site EcoRI (not destroyed)
  Sequencing primers: 5′ pLXSN-5; 3′ IRES-R
Terms and licenses: Academic/Nonprofit Terms; Industry Terms: Not Available to Industry
Depositor comments: Fli-I cloned does not include exon 1. BamHI site (located position 468 of NM_008026) ligated with BglII.
How to cite: MigR1 Fli-1 GFP was a gift from Yaacov Ben-David (Addgene plasmid # 24668 ; http://n2t.net/addgene:24668 ; RRID:Addgene_24668)
