[The description below was written by a language model from this plasmid's Addgene catalogue record.]
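Description:
MigR1 Fli-1 GFP is a retroviral expression plasmid built on the MigR1 backbone (about 6.1 kb without insert), carrying a roughly 1.7 kb mouse Fli1 cDNA. Fli1 encodes an ETS-family transcription factor. The plasmid is propagated in E. coli as a high-copy construct under ampicillin selection. No feature table accompanies the record, so the promoter, replication origin and viral elements are not individually listed. MigR1 is generally known as an MSCV-derived vector in which the retroviral long terminal repeats and packaging signal allow the transcript to be packaged into virus particles in a packaging cell line, with the 5′ LTR driving expression after integration into target cells.

The Fli-1 insert lies upstream of the IRES-GFP cassette supplied by the backbone. Although the record lists IRES and GFP under tags at the C-terminal side, the IRES arrangement implies a bicistronic transcript from which Fli-1 and GFP are translated as separate proteins rather than as a fusion. GFP fluorescence therefore marks transduced cells and allows them to be tracked or sorted. The fragment was inserted by restriction cloning, joining a BamHI end within the cDNA to the vector's BglII site, which was destroyed, while the 3′ EcoRI site was retained. The depositor notes that the cloned Fli-1 lacks exon 1, so users should check which start codon and protein form are actually produced.

The associated publication concerns retroviral insertional activation in erythroleukemias and the balance between erythropoietin-induced differentiation and proliferation. This is consistent with use of the construct for enforced Fli-1 expression in mammalian, likely haematopoietic, cells.
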