>Addgene plasmid #24668 | MigR1 Fli-1 GFP | addgene partial sequence | sequence record 30657 | 24668 with IRES-R
TATAGACAACGCACACCGGCCTTATTCCAAGCGGCTTCGGCCAGTAACGTTAGGGGGGGGGGGCGGAATT
CGCGGCCGCCAAAGGTTCTATCCAAAAGAAAGAACATCCAGTTTTCTTATCTCTTCAAGGCTACTGTGCC
TTTTAAAGTCCAGAGTATCCAGTAAAGTGAGAGCTGGAACTTCAGCCAGAAGGCCAACTGGTGTTAGTTC
TAGTAGTAGCTGCCTAAGTGTGAAGGCACGTGGGTGTTAGGATGGCGGGGGACACTGGGGTTTGGATAGA
TCCCAGCAGTGGGGGAGGTCCAGTATTGTGATGCTGCTCCAAAGAAGCTGGAGGAGGTGACAGGCATGGA
GGATGGGTGAGACGGGACAAAGTTCACCTTCTGTTGATGGGCATGGTAGGAAGGCATGTAGGAGATATCA
GAGGGATACTTGTACATGGATGTCTCTGTTGGATGTGGCTGCAGGGCCTGGGCAATGCCATGGAAGTCAA
ACTTGTAGGCATACCTTTTGCCATGCACTTTGGTCATAATGTTTTTGTCATAGTAGTATCGGAGGGCCCG
GCTCAGCTTGTCATAATTCATGTTGGGCTTGCTCTTCCGCTCTCCCCAGCGCCTGGCCACCTCATCAGGG
TCCGTCATTTTGAACTCCCCGTTGGTCCCCTCCC
